>Addgene plasmid #142971 | TFORF2668 | addgene full sequence | sequence record 397285 | Addgene NGS Result
TTAATGTAGTCTTATGCAATACTCTTGTAGTCTTGCAACATGGTAACGATGAGTTAGCAACATGCCTTAC
AAGGAGAGAAAAAGCACCGTGCATGCCGATTGGTGGAAGTAAGGTGGTACGATCGTGCCTTATTAGGAAG
GCAACAGACGGGTCTGACATGGATTGGACGAACCACTGAATTGCCGCATTGCAGAGATATTGTATTTAAG
TGCCTAGCTCGATACATAAACGGGTCTCTCTGGTTAGACCAGATCTGAGCCTGGGAGCTCTCTGGCTAAC
TAGGGAACCCACTGCTTAAGCCTCAATAAAGCTTGCCTTGAGTGCTTCAAGTAGTGTGTGCCCGTCTGTT
GTGTGACTCTGGTAACTAGAGATCCCTCAGACCCTTTTAGTCAGTGTGGAAAATCTCTAGCAGTGGCGCC
CGAACAGGGACTTGAAAGCGAAAGGGAAACCAGAGGAGCTCTCTCGACGCAGGACTCGGCTTGCTGAAGC
GCGCACGGCAAGAGGCGAGGGGCGGCGACTGGTGAGTACGCCAAAAATTTTGACTAGCGGAGGCTAGAAG
GAGAGAGATGGGTGCGAGAGCGTCAGTATTAAGCGGGGGAGAATTAGATCGCGATGGGAAAAAATTCGGT
TAAGGCCAGGGGGAAAGAAAAAATATAAATTAAAACATATAGTATGGGCAAGCAGGGAGCTAGAACGATT
CGCAGTTAATCCTGGCCTGTTAGAAACATCAGAAGGCTGTAGACAAATACTGGGACAGCTACAACCATCC
CTTCAGACAGGATCAGAAGAACTTAGATCATTATATAATACAGTAGCAACCCTCTATTGTGTGCATCAAA
GGATAGAGATAAAAGACACCAAGGAAGCTTTAGACAAGATAGAGGAAGAGCAAAACAAAAGTAAGACCAC
CGCACAGCAAGCGGCCGCTGATCTTCAGACCTGGAGGAGGAGATATGAGGGACAATTGGAGAAGTGAATT
ATATAAATATAAAGTAGTAAAAATTGAACCATTAGGAGTAGCACCCACCAAGGCAAAGAGAAGAGTGGTG
CAGAGAGAAAAAAGAGCAGTGGGAATAGGAGCTTTGTTCCTTGGGTTCTTGGGAGCAGCAGGAAGCACTA
TGGGCGCAGCGTCAATGACGCTGACGGTACAGGCCAGACAATTATTGTCTGGTATAGTGCAGCAGCAGAA
CAATTTGCTGAGGGCTATTGAGGCGCAACAGCATCTGTTGCAACTCACAGTCTGGGGCATCAAGCAGCTC
CAGGCAAGAATCCTGGCTGTGGAAAGATACCTAAAGGATCAACAGCTCCTGGGGATTTGGGGTTGCTCTG
GAAAACTCATTTGCACCACTGCTGTGCCTTGGAATGCTAGTTGGAGTAATAAATCTCTGGAACAGATTTG
GAATCACACGACCTGGATGGAGTGGGACAGAGAAATTAACAATTACACAAGCTTAATACACTCCTTAATT
GAAGAATCGCAAAACCAGCAAGAAAAGAATGAACAAGAATTATTGGAATTAGATAAATGGGCAAGTTTGT
GGAATTGGTTTAACATAACAAATTGGCTGTGGTATATAAAATTATTCATAATGATAGTAGGAGGCTTGGT
AGGTTTAAGAATAGTTTTTGCTGTACTTTCTATAGTGAATAGAGTTAGGCAGGGATATTCACCATTATCG
TTTCAGACCCACCTCCCAACCCCGAGGGGACCCATGCATTGCATCTCAATTAGTCAGCAACCAGGTGTGG
AAAGTCCCCAGGCTCCCCAGCAGGCAGAAGTATGCAAAGCATGCGTCTCAATTAGTCAGCAACCATAGTC
CCGCCCCTAACTCCGCCCATCCCGCCCCTAACTCCGCCCAGTTCCGCCCATTCTCCGCCCCATGGCTGAC
TAATTTTTTTTATTTATGCAGAGGCCGAGGCCGCCTCGGCCTCTGAGCTATTCCAGAAGTAGTGAGGAGG
CTTTTTTGGAGGCCTAGGCTTTTGCAAAAAGCTTTCTAGAGGTACCACCGGAGCTTACCATGACCGAGTA
CAAGCCCACGGTGCGCCTCGCCACCCGCGACGACGTCCCCAGGGCCGTACGCACCCTCGCCGCCGCGTTC
GCCGACTACCCCGCCACGCGCCACACCGTCGATCCGGACCGCCACATCGAGCGGGTCACCGAGCTGCAAG
AACTCTTCCTCACGCGCGTCGGGCTCGACATCGGCAAGGTGTGGGTCGCGGACGACGGCGCCGCCGTGGC
GGTCTGGACCACGCCGGAGAGCGTCGAAGCGGGGGCGGTGTTCGCCGAGATCGGCCCGCGCATGGCCGAG
TTGAGCGGTTCCCGGCTGGCCGCGCAGCAACAGATGGAAGGCCTCCTGGCGCCGCACCGGCCCAAGGAGC
CCGCGTGGTTCCTGGCCACCGTCGGCGTCTCGCCCGACCACCAGGGCAAGGGTCTGGGCAGCGCCGTCGT
GCTCCCCGGAGTGGAGGCGGCCGAGCGCGCCGGGGTGCCCGCCTTCCTGGAGACCTCCGCGCCCCGCAAC
CTCCCCTTCTACGAGCGGCTCGGCTTCACCGTCACCGCCGACGTCGAGGTGCCCGAAGGACCGCGCACCT
GGTGCATGACCCGCAAGCCCGGTGCCAGTTAACGAATTCTAGATCTTGAGACAAATGGCAGTATTCATCC
ACAATTTTAAAAGAAAAGGGGGGATTGGGGGGTACAGTGCAGGGGAAAGAATAGTAGACATAATAGCAAC
AGACATACAAACTAAAGAATTACAAAAACAAATTACAAAAATTCAAAATTTTCGGGTTTATTACAGGGAC
AGCAGAGATCCACTTTGGCGCCGGCTCGAGGCCTGCAGGTGCAAAGATGGATAAAGTTTTAAACAGAGAG
GAATCTTTGCAGCTAATGGACCTTCTAGGTCTTGAAAGGAGTGGGAATTGGCTCCGGTGCCCGTCAGTGG
GCAGAGCGCACATCGCCCACAGTCCCCGAGAAGTTGGGGGGAGGGGTCGGCAATTGAACCGGTGCCTAGA
GAAGGTGGCGCGGGGTAAACTGGGAAAGTGATGTCGTGTACTGGCTCCGCCTTTTTCCCGAGGGTGGGGG
AGAACCGTATATAAGTGCAGTAGTCGCCGTGAACGTTCTTTTTCGCAACGGGTTTGCCGCCAGAACACAG
GTAAGTGCCGTGTGTGGTTCCCGCGGGCCTGGCCTCTTTACGGGTTATGGCCCTTGCGTGCCTTGAATTA
CTTCCACCTGGCTGCAGTACGTGATTCTTGATCCCGAGCTTCGGGTTGGAAGTGGGTGGGAGAGTTCGAG
GCCTTGCGCTTAAGGAGCCCCTTCGCCTCGTGCTTGAGTTGAGGCCTGGCCTGGGCGCTGGGGCCGCCGC
GTGCGAATCTGGTGGCACCTTCGCGCCTGTCTCGCTGCTTTCGATAAGTCTCTAGCCATTTAAAATTTTT
GATGACCTGCTGCGACGCTTTTTTTCTGGCAAGATAGTCTTGTAAATGCGGGCCAAGATCTGCACACTGG
TATTTCGGTTTTTGGGGCCGCGGGCGGCGACGGGGCCCGTGCGTCCCAGCGCACATGTTCGGCGAGGCGG
GGCCTGCGAGCGCGGCCACCGAGAATCGGACGGGGGTAGTCTCAAGCTGGCCGGCCTGCTCTGGTGCCTG
GCCTCGCGCCGCCGTGTATCGCCCCGCCCTGGGCGGCAAGGCTGGCCCGGTCGGCACCAGTTGCGTGAGC
GGAAAGATGGCCGCTTCCCGGCCCTGCTGCAGGGAGCTCAAAATGGAGGACGCGGCGCTCGGGAGAGCGG
GCGGGTGAGTCACCCACACAAAGGAAAAGGGCCTTTCCGTCCTCAGCCGTCGCTTCATGTGACTCCACGG
AGTACCGGGCGCCGTCCAGGCACCTCGATTAGTTCTCGAGCTTTTGGAGTACGTCGTCTTTAGGTTGGGG
GGAGGGGTTTTATGCGATGGAGTTTCCCCACACTGAGTGGGTGGAGACTGAAGTTAGGCCAGCTTGGCAC
TTGATGTAATTCTCCTTGGAATTTGCCCTTTTTGAGTTTGGATCTTGGTTCATTCTCAAGCCTCAGACAG
TGGTTCAAAGTTTTTTTCTTCCATTTCAGGTGTCGTGAGGCTAGCACCGCCACCATGAGTGTATGTACTC
TAAGTGTACCAGTTTCTTCACTCTCTCCTGGCAGAAGATGCAACACTTTTAGTGATTCTGGGATTCTGGG
ATGTGTTCCTATTAATTCTAATACAGATGAAGAAGATGTGGTAGAGGAAAAGATGGTAGCAGAAGGAGTG
AATAAAGAGGCAAAACAGCCTGCTAAAAAGAAAAGAAAGAAGGGTTTGCGAATTAAGGGGAAAAGGCGTC
GAAAAAAATTGATTCTTGCCAAAAAGTTTAGTAAGGATTTGGGATCTGGGAGGCCTGTTGCAGATGCCCC
TGCTTTGTTAGCTTCCAATGACCCTGAGCAGGATGAAGAAAGTCTTTTTGAGAGCAATATAGAAAAACAG
ATCTATCTACCTAGTACTAGAGCCAAGACCTCCATTGTGTGGCACTTCTTTCATGTTGACCCCCAGTACA
CCTGGCGGGCCATTTGTAACCTCTGTGAGAAAAGCGTCAGCAGGGGTAAACCAGGTAGCCATCTTGGTAC
ATCTACTCTTCAACGACATCTGCAAGCAAGGCATTCACCTCATTGGACCAGGGCCAACAAGTTTGGAGTT
GCTAGTGGAGAGGAGGACTTTACCTTGGATGTGTCTTTATCTCCCTCTTCTGGAAGCAATGGAAGCTTTG
AATATATTCCTACTGATCCATTAGATGATAATAGAATGGGCAAGAAGCATGATAAATCAGCATCTGATGC
CCTAAGGGCAGAAAGAGGGAGATTTCTCATCAAAAGTAACATTGTCAAGCATGCTTTAATTCCTGGAACT
AGAGCCAAGACATCTGCCGTTTGGAATTTTTTTTACACTGATCCTCAGCACATCTCAAGAGCTGTGTGTA
ATATATGTAAAAGAAGTGTGAGCCGGGGTAGGCCAGGGTCCCACTTAGGGACTTCAACACTTCAACGACA
CCTGCAAGCCACACATCCTATCCATTGGGCTGTTGCCAACAAAGACAGTGGTGCTGTTGCAAATGGATTA
GATGAAGCTGAGACTGAGAGAAGTGATCTCTTGAGTGATACCTTGCATGGAGAAAAGTCTACAGGCAGCC
AAGATTTAACAGCTGAGGACCTTAGTGACTCTGATTCAGATGAACCTATGTTAGAGGTTGAAAACAGATC
TGAAAGTCCTATTCCCGTTGCAGAGCAAGGCACTCTGATGCGTGCGCAGGAGAGAGAAACAACATGTTGT
GGAAATCCAGTCTCAAGTCACATAAGTCAGGCAATTATCCAAATGATTGTGGAGGATATGCATCCTTACA
ACTATTTCTCAACCCCAGCCTTTCAGAGGTTCATGCAGATTGTGGCCCCTGATTATAGGTTGCCATCAGA
GACTTACTTTTTCACTAAGGCTGTACCTCAGTTATATGATTGTGTCAGAGAAAAAATTTTCTTAACTTTA
GAGAATGTTCAAAGCCAAAAGATACACCTGACTGTTGACATATGGACCCATGACCCATCCACTGACTATT
TTATTGTGACTGTACACTGGGTTTCTTTGGAAACTGCGTCTTTTCTCAATAATGGCAGGATCCCCGATTT
TAGAAAGTGGGCAGTGCTTTGTGTTACAGGTTTGGCTAAAGACTGTTTGATAACCAATATTTTACAAGAA
TTAAATGACCAGATTGGTCTGTGGCTTTCTCCAAATTTCCTTATCCCTAGCTTCATTGTTTCTGACAATT
CCTCTAATGTGGTACATGCAATCAAAGATGGTGGTTTTACCCATGTGCCATGCTTCCTGCATTGTTTAAA
TATGGTCATTCAGGACTTTTTCTGCGAGCACAAAAGCATTGAGAATATGTTAGTGGCTGCCAGGAAAACT
TGTCATCATTTTAGTCATTCGGTCAAGGCCCGTCAGATACTGCAAGAGTTCCAAAATGATCACCAACTTC
CATGGAAGAATTTGAAGCAGGACGAAACTGGCCATTGGATTTCTACTTTTTATATGTTAAAATGGCTCTT
GGAGCATTGCTACTCAGTTCACCATAGTCTTGGTAGAGCCAGTGGAGTTGTGCTCACCTCCCTTCAGTGG
ACTCTAATGACTTATGTTTGTGATATTCTTAAGCCATTTGAGGAGGCTACCCAGAAAGTGAGCGTGAAGA
CCGCAGGATTGAATCAGGTGCTACCCCTAATCCATCATCTACTCCTTTCCCTGCAGAAACTCAGAGAAGA
TTTTCAAGTCAGAGGTATTACTCAGGCCCTCAATCTGGTGGATAGTTTATCTCTGAAACTTGAAACAGAT
ACCCTACTAAGTGCCATGCTTAAATCCAAGCCCTGTATCTTGGCTACTTTGTTAGATCCTTGCTTTAAAA
ACAGTTTGGAAGACTTTTTTCCTCAAGGTGCTGATTTAGAAACTTATAAGCAGTTCCTTGCAGAAGAGGT
CTGTAATTATATGGAATCTTCACCAGAGATCTGCCAAATTCCAACTTCAGAAGCTTCTTGTCCCTCAGTT
ACAGTGGGAGCTGATTCATTTACCTCATCTCTAAAAGAAGGCACCTCCAGTTCAGGTTCTGTTGATAGCT
CAGCTGTAGACAATGTTGCCCTTGGAAGCAAAAGCTTCATGTTCCCTTCTGCTGTAGCAGTTGTGGATGA
GTACTTCAAAGAGAAGTATTCAGAGTTCTCAGGAGGTGATGACCCTTTAATTTACTGGCAGAGGAAGATA
AGCATATGGCCGGCTTTGACCCAGGTTGCCATCCAGTATCTAAGTTGCCCCATGTGTAGTTGGCAATCTG
AATGTATCTTTACTAAAAATAGCCACTTTCATCCAAAACAGATCATGAGCCTGGACTTTGACAATATAGA
ACAACTGATGTTTCTGAAAATGAACTTGAAAAATGTTAACTACGATTATTCTACGTTGGTTCTGAGCTGG
GATCCTGAGCAGAATGAAGTTGTTCAAAGCAGTGAAAAAGAAATACTGCCTTAGTAATGAACTAGTCCGT
AACTTGAAAGTATTTCGATTTCTTGGCTTTATATATCTTGTGGAAAGGACGAATGGTCATCACGATCTTA
AATAGGACGCGTTAAGTCGACAATCAACCTCTGGATTACAAAATTTGTGAAAGATTGACTGGTATTCTTA
ACTATGTTGCTCCTTTTACGCTATGTGGATACGCTGCTTTAATGCCTTTGTATCATGCTATTGCTTCCCG
TATGGCTTTCATTTTCTCCTCCTTGTATAAATCCTGGTTGCTGTCTCTTTATGAGGAGTTGTGGCCCGTT
GTCAGGCAACGTGGCGTGGTGTGCACTGTGTTTGCTGACGCAACCCCCACTGGTTGGGGCATTGCCACCA
CCTGTCAGCTCCTTTCCGGGACTTTCGCTTTCCCCCTCCCTATTGCCACGGCGGAACTCATCGCCGCCTG
CCTTGCCCGCTGCTGGACAGGGGCTCGGCTGTTGGGCACTGACAATTCCGTGGTGTTGTCGGGGAAATCA
TCGTCCTTTCCTTGGCTGCTCGCCTGTGTTGCCACCTGGATTCTGCGCGGGACGTCCTTCTGCTACGTCC
CTTCGGCCCTCAATCCAGCGGACCTTCCTTCCCGCGGCCTGCTGCCGGCTCTGCGGCCTCTTCCGCGTCT
TCGCCTTCGCCCTCAGACGAGTCGGATCTCCCTTTGGGCCGCCTCCCCGCGTCGACTTTAAGACCAATGA
CTTACAAGGCAGCTGTAGATCTTAGCCACTTTTTAAAAGAAAAGGGGGGACTGGAAGGGCTAATTCACTC
CCAACGAAGACAAGATCTGCTTTTTGCTTGTACTGGGTCTCTCTGGTTAGACCAGATCTGAGCCTGGGAG
CTCTCTGGCTAACTAGGGAACCCACTGCTTAAGCCTCAATAAAGCTTGCCTTGAGTGCTTCAAGTAGTGT
GTGCCCGTCTGTTGTGTGACTCTGGTAACTAGAGATCCCTCAGACCCTTTTAGTCAGTGTGGAAAATCTC
TAGCAGTACGTATAGTAGTTCATGTCATCTTATTATTCAGTATTTATAACTTGCAAAGAAATGAATATCA
GAGAGTGAGAGGAACTTGTTTATTGCAGCTTATAATGGTTACAAATAAAGCAATAGCATCACAAATTTCA
CAAATAAAGCATTTTTTTCACTGCATTCTAGTTGTGGTTTGTCCAAACTCATCAATGTATCTTATCATGT
CTGGCTCTAGCTATCCCGCCCCTAACTCCGCCCATCCCGCCCCTAACTCCGCCCAGTTCCGCCCATTCTC
CGCCCCATGGCTGACTAATTTTTTTTATTTATGCAGAGGCCGAGGCCGCCTCGGCCTCTGAGCTATTCCA
GAAGTAGTGAGGAGGCTTTTTTGGAGGCCTAGGGACGTACCCAATTCGCCCTATAGTGAGTCGTATTACG
CGCGCTCACTGGCCGTCGTTTTACAACGTCGTGACTGGGAAAACCCTGGCGTTACCCAACTTAATCGCCT
TGCAGCACATCCCCCTTTCGCCAGCTGGCGTAATAGCGAAGAGGCCCGCACCGATCGCCCTTCCCAACAG
TTGCGCAGCCTGAATGGCGAATGGG
[124 nt withheld, positions 8636-8759]
C
[91 nt withheld, positions 8761-8851]
A
[49 nt withheld, positions 8853-8901]
CCTTTGACGTTGGAGTCCACGTTCTTT
[37 nt withheld, positions 8929-8965]
ACCCTATCTCGGTCTATTCTTTTGATTTATAAGGGATTTTGCCGATTTCGGCCTATTGGTTAAAAAATGA
GCTGATTTAACAAAAATTTAACGCGAATTTTAACAAAATATTAACGCTTACAATTTAGGTGGCACTTTTC
GGGGAAATGTGCGCGGAACCCCTATTTGTTTATTTTTCTAAATACATTCAAATATGTATCCGCTCATGAG
ACAATAACCCTGATAAATGCTTCAATAATATTGAAAAAGGAAGAGTATGAGTATTCAACATTTCCGTGTC
GCCCTTATTCCCTTTTTTGCGGCATTTTGCCTTCCTGTTTTTGCTCACCCAGAAACGCTGGTGAAAGTAA
AAGATGCTGAAGATCAGTTGGGTGCACGAGTGGGTTACATCGAACTGGATCTCAACAGCGGTAAGATCCT
TGAGAGTTTTCGCCCCGAAGAACGTTTTCCAATGATGAGCACTTTTAAAGTTCTGCTATGTGGCGCGGTA
TTATCCCGTATTGACGCCGGGCAAGAGCAACTCGGTCGCCGCATACACTATTCTCAGAATGACTTGGTTG
AGTACTCACCAGTCACAGAAAAGCATCTTACGGATGGCATGACAGTAAGAGAATTATGCAGTGCTGCCAT
AACCATGAGTGATAACACTGCGGCCAACTTACTTCTGACAACGATCGGAGGACCGAAGGAGCTAACCGCT
TTTTTGCACAACATGGGGGATCATGTAACTCGCCTTGATCGTTGGGAACCGGAGCTGAATGAAGCCATAC
CAAACGACGAGCGTGACACCACGATGCCTGTAGCAATGGCAACAACGTTGCGCAAACTATTAACTGGCGA
ACTACTTACTCTAGCTTCCCGGCAACAATTAATAGACTGGATGGAGGCGGATAAAGTTGCAGGACCACTT
CTGCGCTCGGCCCTTCCGGCTGGCTGGTTTATTGCTGATAAATCTGGAGCCGGTGAGCGTGGGTCTCGCG
GTATCATTGCAGCACTGGGGCCAGATGGTAAGCCCTCCCGTATCGTAGTTATCTACACGACGGGGAGTCA
GGCAACTATGGATGAACGAAATAGACAGATCGCTGAGATAGGTGCCTCACTGATTAAGCATTGGTAACTG
TCAGACCAAGTTTACTCATATATACTTTAGATTGATTTAAAACTTCATTTTTAATTTAAAAGGATCTAGG
TGAAGATCCTTTTTGATAATCTCATGACCAAAATCCCTTAACGTGAGTTTTCGTTCCACTGAGCGTCAGA
CCCCGTAGAAAAGATCAAAGGATCTTCTTGAGATCCTTTTTTTCTGCGCGTAATCTGCTGCTTGCAAACA
AAAAAACCACCGCTACCAGCGGTGGTTTGTTTGCCGGATCAAGAGCTACCAACTCTTTTTCCGAAGGTAA
CTGGCTTCAGCAGAGCGCAGATACCAAATACTGTTCTTCTAGTGTAGCCGTAGTTAGGCCACCACTTCAA
GAACTCTGTAGCACCGCCTACATACCTCGCTCTGCTAATCCTGTTACCAGTGGCTGCTGCCAGTGGCGAT
AAGTCGTGTCTTACCGGGTTGGACTCAAGACGATAGTTACCGGATAAGGCGCAGCGGTCGGGCTGAACGG
GGGGTTCGTGCACACAGCCCAGCTTGGAGCGAACGACCTACACCGAACTGAGATACCTACAGCGTGAGCT
ATGAGAAAGCGCCACGCTTCCCGAAGGGAGAAAGGCGGACAGGTATCCGGTAAGCGGCAGGGTCGGAACA
GGAGAGCGCACGAGGGAGCTTCCAGGGGGAAACGCCTGGTATCTTTATAGTCCTGTCGGGTTTCGCCACC
TCTGACTTGAGCGTCGATTTTTGTGATGCTCGTCAGGGGGGCGGAGCCTATGGAAAAACGCCAGCAACGC
GGCCTTTTTACGGTTCCTGGCCTTTTGCTGGCCTTTTGCTCACATGTTCTTTCCTGCGTTATCCCCTGAT
TCTGTGGATAACCGTATTACCGCCTTTGAGTGAGCTGATACCGCTCGCCGCAGCCGAACGACCGAGCGCA
GCGAGTCAGTGAGCGAGGAAGCGGAAGAGCGCCCAATACGCAAACCGCCTCTCCCCGCGCGTTGGCCGAT
TCATTAATGCAGCTGGCACGACAGGTTTCCCGACTGGAAAGCGGGCAGTGAGCGCAACGCAATTAATGTG
AGTTAGCTCACTCATTAGGCACCCCAGGCTTTACACTTTATGCTTCCGGCTCGTATGTTGTGTGGAATTG
TGAGCGGATAACAATTTCACACAGGAAACAGCTATGACCATGATTACGCCAAGCGCGCAATTAACCCTCA
CTAAAGGGAACAAAAGCTGGAGCTGCAAGC
Features (pLannotate 1.2.2; 31 found; start..end, strand, type, name):
      5..231     +  promoter       RSV promoter: Rous sarcoma virus enhancer/promoter
    232..412     +  LTR            5' LTR (truncated): truncated 5' long terminal repeat (LTR) from HIV-1
    459..584     +  misc_feature   HIV-1 Ψ: packaging signal of human immunodeficiency virus type 1
    568..931     +  CDS            HIV-1 gag (fragment): gag protein from human immunodeficiency virus 1; gag
   1077..1310    +  misc_feature   RRE: The Rev response element (RRE) of HIV-1 allows for Rev-dependent mRNA export from the nucleus to the cytoplasm.
   1687..1713    +  CDS            Rev (fragment): human immunodeficiency virus 1 (HIV-1) Rev protein; rev; enhances nuclear export of unspliced and incompletely spliced viral mRNAs
   1720..1743    +  promoter       SV40 promoter (fragment): SV40 early promoter
   1744..1815    +  promoter       SV40 promoter (fragment): SV40 enhancer and early promoter
   1839..1974    +  rep_origin     SV40 ori: SV40 origin of replication
   2020..2616    +  CDS            PuroR (fragment): puromycin N-acetyltransferase; pac from Streptomyces; confers resistance to puromycin
   2665..2782    +  misc_feature   cPPT/CTS: central polypurine tract and central termination sequence of HIV-1
   2847..2913    +  CDS            small t antigen (fragment): SV40 (simian virus 40) small t antigen
   2920..4098    +  promoter       EF-1α promoter: strong constitutive promoter for human elongation factor EF-1α
   4115..7051    +  CDS            ZBED6: ZBED6_HUMAN - Experimental evidence at protein level: Swiss-Prot protein existence level 1. Transcriptional repressor which binds to the consensus sequence 5'-GCTCGC-3', transcription regulation may be tissue-specific (By similarity). Regulates the expression of target genes such as: IGF2, PGAP6/TMEM8, ENHO, and PIANP (By similarity). Acts as a transcriptional repressor of growth factor IGF2, thereby negatively regulating postnatal growth of muscles and internal organs, especially in females (By similarity). Negatively regulates myoblast differentiation and myoblast mitochondrial activity via
   7067..7120    +  promoter       U6 promoter (fragment): RNA polymerase III promoter for human U6 snRNA
   7162..7750    +  misc_feature   WPRE: woodchuck hepatitis virus posttranscriptional regulatory element
   7801..7820    +  misc_feature   cPPT/CTS (fragment): central polypurine tract and central termination sequence of HIV-1
   7822..8055    +  LTR            3' LTR (ΔU3): self-inactivating 3' long terminal repeat (LTR) from HIV-1
   8133..8254    +  polyA_signal   SV40 poly(A) signal: SV40 polyadenylation signal
   8294..8429    +  rep_origin     SV40 ori: SV40 origin of replication
   8450..8468    -  promoter       T7 promoter: promoter for bacteriophage T7 RNA polymerase
   8476..8631    +  CDS            lacZα (fragment): LacZα fragment of β-galactosidase; lacZ fragment
   8636..9064    +  rep_origin     f1 ori (sequence partly withheld): f1 bacteriophage origin of replication; arrow indicates direction of (+) strand synthesis
   9117..9221    +  promoter       AmpR promoter: bla
   9222..10082   +  CDS            AmpR: β-lactamase; bla; confers resistance to ampicillin, carbenicillin, and related antibiotics
  10253..10841   +  rep_origin     ori: high-copy-number ColE1/pMB1/pBR322/pUC origin of replication
  11024..11116   +  CDS            lacI (fragment): lac repressor; lacI; The lac repressor binds to the lac operator to inhibit transcription in E. coli. This inhibition can be relieved by adding lactose or isopropyl-β-D-thiogalactopyranoside (IPTG).
  11129..11150   +  protein_bind   CAP binding site: CAP binding activates transcription in the presence of cAMP. E. coli catabolite activator protein
  11165..11195   +  promoter       lac promoter: promoter for the E. coli lac operon
  11199..11221   +  protein_bind   lac operator (fragment): The lac repressor binds to the lac operator to inhibit transcription in E. coli. This inhibition can be relieved by adding lactose or isopropyl-β-D-thiogalactopyranoside (IPTG). lac repressor encoded by lacI
  11264..11282   +  promoter       T3 promoter: promoter for bacteriophage T3 RNA polymerase
