[The description below was written by a language model from this plasmid's Addgene catalogue record and pLannotate feature annotations shown in this document.]
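Description:
TFORF2668 is a third-generation-style, self-inactivating lentiviral expression plasmid built on the pLX_TRC317 backbone from the Broad Institute Genetic Perturbation Platform. It carries the human ZBED6 open reading frame as one member of a barcoded transcription factor ORF library. In bacteria it is maintained through a high-copy ColE1/pUC-type origin and selected with ampicillin via the β-lactamase gene. An f1 origin and remnants of lac/T7/T3 cloning-vector sequence are also present in the backbone. The depositor notes that recombination can occur during propagation, as is common for LTR-containing plasmids.

The viral genome is transcribed in packaging cells from an RSV promoter fused to a truncated HIV-1 5' LTR. It contains the Ψ packaging signal with a gag fragment, the RRE for Rev-dependent nuclear export, a cPPT/CTS, a WPRE to enhance transcript expression, and a ΔU3 3' LTR that inactivates LTR promoter activity after integration. An SV40 poly(A) signal lies downstream. Within the provirus, an SV40 early promoter drives puromycin N-acetyltransferase for selection of transduced mammalian cells, and the strong constitutive EF-1α promoter drives the synthesized ZBED6 coding sequence. ZBED6 is annotated as a transcriptional repressor that regulates targets such as IGF2. According to the record, each library construct carries a unique 24-bp barcode, although this barcode is not annotated in the feature table. A short U6 promoter fragment sits between the ORF and the WPRE. The barcodes allow the overexpressed factor to be identified in pooled screens, and the associated publication concerns directed differentiation.
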