Addgene plasmid #142971: TFORF2668
Purpose: Lentiviral vector for overexpressing transcription factor ORFs with unique 24-bp barcodes. Barcodes facilitate identification of transcription factors in pooled screens.
Depositing lab: Feng Zhang. Depositing organization: Broad Institute. Publication: A transcription factor atlas of directed differentiation. Joung J, Ma S, Tay T, Geiger-Schuller KR, Kirchgatterer PC, Verdine VK, Guo B, Arias-Garcia MA, Allen WE, Singh A, Kuksenko O, Abudayyeh OO, Gootenberg JS, Fu Z, Macrae RK, Buenrostro JD, Regev A, Zhang F. Cell. 2023 Jan 5;186(1):209-229.e26. doi: 10.1016/j.cell.2022.11.026. PubMed 36608654.
Backbone
  Vector backbone: pLX_TRC317
  Backbone manufacturer: Broad Institute Genetic Perturbation Platform
  Backbone size w/o insert (bp): 8264
  Vector type: Mammalian Expression, Lentiviral
  Selectable markers: Puromycin
Growth in bacteria
  Bacterial resistance: Ampicillin, 100 μg/mL
  Growth temperature: 37°C
  Growth strain: NEB Stable
  Copy number: High Copy
Gene/Insert
  Gene/Insert name: ZBED6
  Species: H. sapiens (human)
  Insert size (bp): 3041
  Entrez Gene: ZBED6 (a.k.a. MGR)
  Promoter: EF1a
  Cloning method: Unknown
  Sequencing primers: 5′ GGGTGGAGACTGAAGTTAGGCCAG; 3′ CACATAGCGTAAAAGGAGCAACATAG
Terms and licenses: Academic/Nonprofit Terms; Industry Terms: Not Available to Industry
Depositor comments: NM_001174108,ENST00000550078 . The transcription factor ORF portion of this plasmid was synthesized by Genewiz. Please test multiple small colonies in case of plasmid recombination. To make this collection available in a timely manner, a portion of this collection was not fully sequenced by Addgene. If an Addgene verified full plasmid sequence is not available, please contact us prior to placing an order to request the full sequence.
How to cite: TFORF2668 was a gift from Feng Zhang (Addgene plasmid # 142971 ; http://n2t.net/addgene:142971 ; RRID:Addgene_142971)
