>Addgene plasmid #142971 | TFORF2668 | depositor partial sequence | sequence record 281051 | Insert
ACCGCCACCATGAGTGTATGTACTCTAAGTGTACCAGTTTCTTCACTCTCTCCTGGCAGAAGATGCAACA
CTTTTAGTGATTCTGGGATTCTGGGATGTGTTCCTATTAATTCTAATACAGATGAAGAAGATGTGGTAGA
GGAAAAGATGGTAGCAGAAGGAGTGAATAAAGAGGCAAAACAGCCTGCTAAAAAGAAAAGAAAGAAGGGT
TTGCGAATTAAGGGGAAAAGGCGTCGAAAAAAATTGATTCTTGCCAAAAAGTTTAGTAAGGATTTGGGAT
CTGGGAGGCCTGTTGCAGATGCCCCTGCTTTGTTAGCTTCCAATGACCCTGAGCAGGATGAAGAAAGTCT
TTTTGAGAGCAATATAGAAAAACAGATCTATCTACCTAGTACTAGAGCCAAGACCTCCATTGTGTGGCAC
TTCTTTCATGTTGACCCCCAGTACACCTGGCGGGCCATTTGTAACCTCTGTGAGAAAAGCGTCAGCAGGG
GTAAACCAGGTAGCCATCTTGGTACATCTACTCTTCAACGACATCTGCAAGCAAGGCATTCACCTCATTG
GACCAGGGCCAACAAGTTTGGAGTTGCTAGTGGAGAGGAGGACTTTACCTTGGATGTGTCTTTATCTCCC
TCTTCTGGAAGCAATGGAAGCTTTGAATATATTCCTACTGATCCATTAGATGATAATAGAATGGGCAAGA
AGCATGATAAATCAGCATCTGATGCCCTAAGGGCAGAAAGAGGGAGATTTCTCATCAAAAGTAACATTGT
CAAGCATGCTTTAATTCCTGGAACTAGAGCCAAGACATCTGCCGTTTGGAATTTTTTTTACACTGATCCT
CAGCACATCTCAAGAGCTGTGTGTAATATATGTAAAAGAAGTGTGAGCCGGGGTAGGCCAGGGTCCCACT
TAGGGACTTCAACACTTCAACGACACCTGCAAGCCACACATCCTATCCATTGGGCTGTTGCCAACAAAGA
CAGTGGTGCTGTTGCAAATGGATTAGATGAAGCTGAGACTGAGAGAAGTGATCTCTTGAGTGATACCTTG
CATGGAGAAAAGTCTACAGGCAGCCAAGATTTAACAGCTGAGGACCTTAGTGACTCTGATTCAGATGAAC
CTATGTTAGAGGTTGAAAACAGATCTGAAAGTCCTATTCCCGTTGCAGAGCAAGGCACTCTGATGCGTGC
GCAGGAGAGAGAAACAACATGTTGTGGAAATCCAGTCTCAAGTCACATAAGTCAGGCAATTATCCAAATG
ATTGTGGAGGATATGCATCCTTACAACTATTTCTCAACCCCAGCCTTTCAGAGGTTCATGCAGATTGTGG
CCCCTGATTATAGGTTGCCATCAGAGACTTACTTTTTCACTAAGGCTGTACCTCAGTTATATGATTGTGT
CAGAGAAAAAATTTTCTTAACTTTAGAGAATGTTCAAAGCCAAAAGATACACCTGACTGTTGACATATGG
ACCCATGACCCATCCACTGACTATTTTATTGTGACTGTACACTGGGTTTCTTTGGAAACTGCGTCTTTTC
TCAATAATGGCAGGATCCCCGATTTTAGAAAGTGGGCAGTGCTTTGTGTTACAGGTTTGGCTAAAGACTG
TTTGATAACCAATATTTTACAAGAATTAAATGACCAGATTGGTCTGTGGCTTTCTCCAAATTTCCTTATC
CCTAGCTTCATTGTTTCTGACAATTCCTCTAATGTGGTACATGCAATCAAAGATGGTGGTTTTACCCATG
TGCCATGCTTCCTGCATTGTTTAAATATGGTCATTCAGGACTTTTTCTGCGAGCACAAAAGCATTGAGAA
TATGTTAGTGGCTGCCAGGAAAACTTGTCATCATTTTAGTCATTCGGTCAAGGCCCGTCAGATACTGCAA
GAGTTCCAAAATGATCACCAACTTCCATGGAAGAATTTGAAGCAGGACGAAACTGGCCATTGGATTTCTA
CTTTTTATATGTTAAAATGGCTCTTGGAGCATTGCTACTCAGTTCACCATAGTCTTGGTAGAGCCAGTGG
AGTTGTGCTCACCTCCCTTCAGTGGACTCTAATGACTTATGTTTGTGATATTCTTAAGCCATTTGAGGAG
GCTACCCAGAAAGTGAGCGTGAAGACCGCAGGATTGAATCAGGTGCTACCCCTAATCCATCATCTACTCC
TTTCCCTGCAGAAACTCAGAGAAGATTTTCAAGTCAGAGGTATTACTCAGGCCCTCAATCTGGTGGATAG
TTTATCTCTGAAACTTGAAACAGATACCCTACTAAGTGCCATGCTTAAATCCAAGCCCTGTATCTTGGCT
ACTTTGTTAGATCCTTGCTTTAAAAACAGTTTGGAAGACTTTTTTCCTCAAGGTGCTGATTTAGAAACTT
ATAAGCAGTTCCTTGCAGAAGAGGTCTGTAATTATATGGAATCTTCACCAGAGATCTGCCAAATTCCAAC
TTCAGAAGCTTCTTGTCCCTCAGTTACAGTGGGAGCTGATTCATTTACCTCATCTCTAAAAGAAGGCACC
TCCAGTTCAGGTTCTGTTGATAGCTCAGCTGTAGACAATGTTGCCCTTGGAAGCAAAAGCTTCATGTTCC
CTTCTGCTGTAGCAGTTGTGGATGAGTACTTCAAAGAGAAGTATTCAGAGTTCTCAGGAGGTGATGACCC
TTTAATTTACTGGCAGAGGAAGATAAGCATATGGCCGGCTTTGACCCAGGTTGCCATCCAGTATCTAAGT
TGCCCCATGTGTAGTTGGCAATCTGAATGTATCTTTACTAAAAATAGCCACTTTCATCCAAAACAGATCA
TGAGCCTGGACTTTGACAATATAGAACAACTGATGTTTCTGAAAATGAACTTGAAAAATGTTAACTACGA
TTATTCTACGTTGGTTCTGAGCTGGGATCCTGAGCAGAATGAAGTTGTTCAAAGCAGTGAAAAAGAAATA
CTGCCTTAGTAATGAACTAGTCCGTAACTTGAAAGTATTTCGATTTCTTGGCTTTATATATCTTGTGGAA
AGGACGAATGGTCATCACGATCTTAAATAGG
