>Addgene plasmid #142971 | TFORF2668 | depositor partial sequence | sequence record 281052 | Barcode
ATGGTCATCACGATCTTAAATAGG
